Addgene plasmid #114182: ORAI1-YFP L273D-L276D
Purpose: ORAI1 channel with C-terminal YFP, carrying the double mutation L273D-L276D in the STIM1 binding domain, leading to a channel gating deficiency.
Depositing lab: Nicolas Demaurex. Depositing organization: University of Geneva. Publication: ORAI1 channel gating and selectivity is differentially altered by natural mutations in the first or third transmembrane domain. Bulla M, Gyimesi G, Kim JH, Bhardwaj R, Hediger MA, Frieden M, Demaurex N. J Physiol. 2018 Nov 1. doi: 10.1113/JP277079. PubMed 30382595.
Backbone
  Vector backbone: EGFP-N1
  Backbone manufacturer: Clontech
  Modifications to backbone: Generated by site-directed mutagenesis on plasmid Orai1 YFP (Anjana Rao, Addgene #19756).
  Vector type: Mammalian Expression
Growth in bacteria
  Bacterial resistance: Kanamycin, 50 μg/mL
  Growth temperature: 37°C
  Growth strain: DH5alpha
  Copy number: High Copy
Gene/Insert
  Gene/Insert name: ORAI1-YFP L273D-L276D
  Species: H. sapiens (human)
  Mutation: L273D/L276D
  Entrez Gene: ORAI1 (a.k.a. CRACM1, IMD9, ORAT1, TAM2, TMEM142A)
  Tag / fusion protein: YFP (C terminal on insert)
  Cloning method: Restriction Enzyme; 5′ cloning site unknown (unknown if destroyed); 3′ cloning site unknown (unknown if destroyed)
  Sequencing primers: 5′ unknown
Terms and licenses: Academic/Nonprofit Terms; Industry Terms: Not Available to Industry
How to cite: ORAI1-YFP L273D-L276D was a gift from Nicolas Demaurex (Addgene plasmid # 114182 ; http://n2t.net/addgene:114182 ; RRID:Addgene_114182)
