[The description below was written by a language model from this plasmid's Addgene catalogue record and pLannotate feature annotations shown in this document.]
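Description:
ORAI1-YFP L273D-L276D is a mammalian expression plasmid of about 5.6 kb built on the Clontech EGFP-N1 backbone, encoding human ORAI1 fused at its C-terminus to a yellow fluorescent protein. It was derived by site-directed mutagenesis of an earlier Orai1-YFP plasmid. The fusion is driven by the human cytomegalovirus immediate early enhancer and promoter. The ORAI1 coding sequence sits between remnants of the multiple cloning site, followed in frame by the fluorescent protein, which the sequence annotation identifies as a mammalian codon-optimised enhanced YFP carrying the monomerising A206K change. An SV40 polyadenylation signal terminates the transcript. The original restriction sites used for cloning are not recorded.

The backbone carries a high-copy ColE1/pUC-type origin for propagation in E. coli and an f1 phage origin. A single Tn5 aminoglycoside phosphotransferase gene (NeoR/KanR) serves as the selectable marker in both hosts. It is preceded by a bacterial promoter, giving kanamycin resistance in bacteria, and by the SV40 enhancer/early promoter, allowing G418 selection in mammalian cells, and it ends with an HSV TK polyadenylation signal. The short large T antigen, ble and bGH poly(A) fragments in the feature table are partial matches rather than functional elements.

ORAI1 is the pore-forming subunit of the Ca2+ release-activated Ca2+ (CRAC) channel, which is opened by the sensor STIM1 after intracellular stores are depleted. The L273D/L276D double substitution lies in the STIM1 binding domain and produces a gating-deficient channel. The construct therefore suits use as a fluorescently trackable, non-activatable comparison in studies of ORAI1 gating and store-operated calcium entry.
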