Features (pLannotate 1.2.2; 16 found; start..end, strand, type, name):
     54..357     +  enhancer       CMV enhancer: human cytomegalovirus immediate early enhancer
    358..561     +  promoter       CMV promoter: human cytomegalovirus (CMV) immediate early promoter
    584..611     +  misc_feature   MCS (fragment): multiple cloning site
    612..1514    +  CDS            ORAI1: CRCM1_HUMAN - Also known as CRACM1, TMEM142A. Experimental evidence at protein level: Swiss-Prot protein existence level 1. Ca(2+) release-activated Ca(2+) (CRAC) channel subunit which mediates Ca(2+) influx following depletion of intracellular Ca(2+) stores and channel activation by the Ca(2+) sensor, STIM1 (PubMed:16582901, PubMed:16645049, PubMed:16733527, PubMed:16766533, PubMed:16807233, PubMed:19249086, PubMed:23307288, PubMed:24351972, PubMed:24591628, PubMed:28219928, PubMed:20354224, PubMed:26956484). CRAC channels are the main pathway for Ca(2+) influx in T-cells and promote the immu
   1515..1552    +  misc_feature   MCS (fragment): multiple cloning site
   1566..2285    +  CDS            mEYFP: enhanced YFP with monomerizing A206K mutation (Zacharias et al., 2002) mammalian codon-optimized
   2302..2385    +  CDS            large T antigen (fragment): large T antigen from SV40 (simian virus 40)
   2408..2529    +  polyA_signal   SV40 poly(A) signal: SV40 polyadenylation signal
   2563..2991    -  rep_origin     f1 ori (sequence partly withheld): f1 bacteriophage origin of replication; arrow indicates direction of (+) strand synthesis
   3018..3122    +  promoter       AmpR promoter: bla
   3124..3481    +  promoter       SV40 promoter: SV40 enhancer and early promoter
   3516..4310    +  CDS            NeoR/KanR: aminoglycoside phosphotransferase from Tn5; aph(3')-II (or nptII); confers resistance to neomycin, kanamycin, and G418 (Geneticin®)
   4331..4483    +  CDS            ble (fragment): BLE_KLEPN - Experimental evidence at protein level: Swiss-Prot protein existence level 1. Binding protein with a strong affinity to the bleomycin family of antibiotics. Binds to CL990; an antimitotic-antibiotic compound. From Klebsiella pneumoniae.
   4542..4589    +  polyA_signal   HSV TK poly(A) signal: herpes simplex virus thymidine kinase polyadenylation signal (Cole and Stacy, 1985)
   4680..4696    -  polyA_signal   bGH poly(A) signal (fragment): bovine growth hormone polyadenylation signal
   4918..5506    +  rep_origin     ori: high-copy-number ColE1/pMB1/pBR322/pUC origin of replication
>Addgene plasmid #114182 | ORAI1-YFP L273D-L276D | addgene full sequence | sequence record 218681 | Addgene NGS Result
TAATAGTAATCAATTACGGGGTCATTAGTTCATAGCCCATATATGGAGTTCCGCGTTACATAACTTACGG
TAAATGGCCCGCCTGGCTGACCGCCCAACGACCCCCGCCCATTGACGTCAATAATGACGTATGTTCCCAT
AGTAACGCCAATAGGGACTTTCCATTGACGTCAATGGGTGGAGTATTTACGGTAAACTGCCCACTTGGCA
GTACATCAAGTGTATCATATGCCAAGTACGCCCCCTATTGACGTCAATGACGGTAAATGGCCCGCCTGGC
ATTATGCCCAGTACATGACCTTATGGGACTTTCCTACTTGGCAGTACATCTACGTATTAGTCATCGCTAT
TACCATGGTGATGCGGTTTTGGCAGTACATCAATGGGCGTGGATAGCGGTTTGACTCACGGGGATTTCCA
AGTCTCCACCCCATTGACGTCAATGGGAGTTTGTTTTGGCACCAAAATCAACGGGACTTTCCAAAATGTC
GTAACAACTCCGCCCCATTGACGCAAATGGGCGGTAGGCGTGTACGGTGGGAGGTCTATATAAGCAGAGC
TGGTTTAGTGAACCGTCAGATCCGCTAGCGCTACCGGACTCAGATCTCGAGATGCATCCGGAGCCCGCCC
CGCCCCCGAGCCGTAGCAGTCCCGAGCTTCCCCCAAGCGGCGGCAGCACCACCAGCGGCAGCCGCCGGAG
CCGCCGCCGCAGCGGGGACGGGGAGCCCCCGGGGGCCCCGCCACCGCCGCCGTCCGCCGTCACCTACCCG
GACTGGATCGGCCAGAGTTACTCCGAGGTGATGAGCCTCAACGAGCACTCCATGCAGGCGCTGTCCTGGC
GCAAGCTCTACTTGAGCCGCGCCAAGCTTAAAGCCTCCAGCCGGACCTCGGCTCTGCTCTCCGGCTTCGC
CATGGTGGCAATGGTGGAGGTGCAGCTGGACGCTGACCACGACTACCCACCGGGGCTGCTCATCGCCTTC
AGTGCCTGCACCACAGTGCTGGTGGCTGTGCACCTGTTTGCGCTCATGATCAGCACCTGCATCCTGCCCA
ACATCGAGGCGGTGAGCAACGTGCACAATCTCAACTCGGTCAAGGAGTCCCCCCATGAGCGCATGCACCG
CCACATCGAGCTGGCCTGGGCCTTCTCCACCGTCATTGGCACGCTGCTCTTCCTAGCTGAGGTGGTGCTG
CTCTGCTGGGTCAAGTTCTTGCCCCTCAAGAAGCAGCCAGGCCAGCCAAGGCCCACCAGCAAGCCCCCCG
CCAGTGGCGCAGCAGCCAACGTCAGCACCAGCGGCATCACCCCGGGCCAGGCAGCTGCCATCGCCTCGAC
CACCATCATGGTGCCCTTCGGCCTGATCTTTATCGTCTTCGCCGTCCACTTCTACCGCTCACTGGTTAGC
CATAAGACCGACCGACAGTTCCAGGAGGACAACGAGGACGCGGAGTTTGCCCGCTTACAGGACCAGCTGG
ACCACAGAGGGGACCACCCCCTGACGCCCGGCAGCCACTATGCCCGAATTCTGCAGTCGACGGTACCGCG
GGCCCGGGATCCACCGGTCGCCACCATGGTGAGCAAGGGCGAGGAGCTGTTCACCGGGGTGGTGCCCATC
CTGGTCGAGCTGGACGGCGACGTAAACGGCCACAAGTTCAGCGTGTCCGGCGAGGGCGAGGGCGATGCCA
CCTACGGCAAGCTGACCCTGAAGTTCATCTGCACCACCGGCAAGCTGCCCGTGCCCTGGCCCACCCTCGT
GACCACCTTCGGCTACGGCCTGCAGTGCTTCGCCCGCTACCCCGACCACATGAAGCAGCACGACTTCTTC
AAGTCCGCCATGCCCGAAGGCTACGTCCAGGAGCGCACCATCTTCTTCAAGGACGACGGCAACTACAAGA
CCCGCGCCGAGGTGAAGTTCGAGGGCGACACCCTGGTGAACCGCATCGAGCTGAAGGGCATCGACTTCAA
GGAGGACGGCAACATCCTGGGGCACAAGCTGGAGTACAACTACAACAGCCACAACGTCTATATCATGGCC
GACAAGCAGAAGAACGGCATCAAGGTGAACTTCAAGATCCGCCACAACATCGAGGACGGCAGCGTGCAGC
TCGCCGACCACTACCAGCAGAACACCCCCATCGGCGACGGCCCCGTGCTGCTGCCCGACAACCACTACCT
GAGCTACCAGTCCAAGCTGAGCAAAGACCCCAACGAGAAGCGCGATCACATGGTCCTGCTGGAGTTCGTG
ACCGCCGCCGGGATCACTCTCGGCATGGACGAGCTGTACAAGTAAAGCGGCCGCGACTCTAGATCATAAT
CAGCCATACCACATTTGTAGAGGTTTTACTTGCTTTAAAAAACCTCCCACACCTCCCCCTGAACCTGAAA
CATAAAATGAATGCAATTGTTGTTGTTAACTTGTTTATTGCAGCTTATAATGGTTACAAATAAAGCAATA
GCATCACAAATTTCACAAATAAAGCATTTTTTTCACTGCATTCTAGTTGTGGTTTGTCCAAACTCATCAA
TGTATCTTAAGGCGTAAATTGTAAGCGTTAATATTTTGTTAAAATTCGCGTTAAATTTTTGTTAAATCAG
CTCATTTTTTAACCAATAGGCCGAAATCGGCAAAATCCCTTATAAATCAAAAGAATAGACCGAGATAGGG
T
[37 nt withheld, positions 2662-2698]
AAAGAACGTGGACTCCAACGTCAAAGG
[49 nt withheld, positions 2726-2774]
T
[91 nt withheld, positions 2776-2866]
G
[124 nt withheld, positions 2868-2991]
CAGGTGGCACTTTTCGGGGAAATGTGCGCGGAACCCCTATTTGTTTATTTTTCTAAATACATTCAAATAT
GTATCCGCTCATGAGACAATAACCCTGATAAATGCTTCAATAATATTGAAAAAGGAAGAGTCCTGAGGCG
GAAAGAACCAGCTGTGGAATGTGTGTCAGTTAGGGTGTGGAAAGTCCCCAGGCTCCCCAGCAGGCAGAAG
TATGCAAAGCATGCATCTCAATTAGTCAGCAACCAGGTGTGGAAAGTCCCCAGGCTCCCCAGCAGGCAGA
AGTATGCAAAGCATGCATCTCAATTAGTCAGCAACCATAGTCCCGCCCCTAACTCCGCCCATCCCGCCCC
TAACTCCGCCCAGTTCCGCCCATTCTCCGCCCCATGGCTGACTAATTTTTTTTATTTATGCAGAGGCCGA
GGCCGCCTCGGCCTCTGAGCTATTCCAGAAGTAGTGAGGAGGCTTTTTTGGAGGCCTAGGCTTTTGCAAA
GATCGATCAAGAGACAGGATGAGGATCGTTTCGCATGATTGAACAAGATGGATTGCACGCAGGTTCTCCG
GCCGCTTGGGTGGAGAGGCTATTCGGCTATGACTGGGCACAACAGACAATCGGCTGCTCTGATGCCGCCG
TGTTCCGGCTGTCAGCGCAGGGGCGCCCGGTTCTTTTTGTCAAGACCGACCTGTCCGGTGCCCTGAATGA
ACTGCAAGACGAGGCAGCGCGGCTATCGTGGCTGGCCACGACGGGCGTTCCTTGCGCAGCTGTGCTCGAC
GTTGTCACTGAAGCGGGAAGGGACTGGCTGCTATTGGGCGAAGTGCCGGGGCAGGATCTCCTGTCATCTC
ACCTTGCTCCTGCCGAGAAAGTATCCATCATGGCTGATGCAATGCGGCGGCTGCATACGCTTGATCCGGC
TACCTGCCCATTCGACCACCAAGCGAAACATCGCATCGAGCGAGCACGTACTCGGATGGAAGCCGGTCTT
GTCGATCAGGATGATCTGGACGAAGAGCATCAGGGGCTCGCGCCAGCCGAACTGTTCGCCAGGCTCAAGG
CGAGCATGCCCGACGGCGAGGATCTCGTCGTGACCCATGGCGATGCCTGCTTGCCGAATATCATGGTGGA
AAATGGCCGCTTTTCTGGATTCATCGACTGTGGCCGGCTGGGTGTGGCGGACCGCTATCAGGACATAGCG
TTGGCTACCCGTGATATTGCTGAAGAGCTTGGCGGCGAATGGGCTGACCGCTTCCTCGTGCTTTACGGTA
TCGCCGCTCCCGATTCGCAGCTCATCGCCTTCTATCGCCTTCTTGACGAGTTCTTCTGAGCGGGACTCTG
GGGTTCGAAATGACCGACCAAGCGACGCCCAACCTGCCATCACGAGATTTCGATTCCACCGCCGCCTTCT
ATGAAAGGTTGGGCTTCGGAATCGTTTTCCGGGACGCCGGCTGGATGATCCTCCAGCGCGGGGATCTCAT
GCTGGAGTTCTTCGCCCACCCTAGGGGGAGGCTAACTGAAACACGGAAGGAGACAATACCGGAAGGAACC
CGCGCTATGACGGCAATAAAAAGACAGAATAAAACGCACGGTGTTGGGTCGTTTGTTCATAAACGCGGGG
TTCGGTCCCAGGGCTGGCACTCTGTCGATACCCCACCGAGACCCCATTGGGGCCAATACGCCCGCGTTTC
TTCCTTTTCCCCACCCCACCCCCCAAGTTCGGGTGAAGGCCCAGGGCTCGCAGCCAACGTCGGGGCGGCA
GGCCCTGCCATAGCCTCAGGTTACTCATATATACTTTAGATTGATTTAAAACTTCATTTTTAATTTAAAA
GGATCTAGGTGAAGATCCTTTTTGATAATCTCATGACCAAAATCCCTTAACGTGAGTTTTCGTTCCACTG
AGCGTCAGACCCCGTAGAAAAGATCAAAGGATCTTCTTGAGATCCTTTTTTTCTGCGCGTAATCTGCTGC
TTGCAAACAAAAAAACCACCGCTACCAGCGGTGGTTTGTTTGCCGGATCAAGAGCTACCAACTCTTTTTC
CGAAGGTAACTGGCTTCAGCAGAGCGCAGATACCAAATACTGTTCTTCTAGTGTAGCCGTAGTTAGGCCA
CCACTTCAAGAACTCTGTAGCACCGCCTACATACCTCGCTCTGCTAATCCTGTTACCAGTGGCTGCTGCC
AGTGGCGATAAGTCGTGTCTTACCGGGTTGGACTCAAGACGATAGTTACCGGATAAGGCGCAGCGGTCGG
GCTGAACGGGGGGTTCGTGCACACAGCCCAGCTTGGAGCGAACGACCTACACCGAACTGAGATACCTACA
GCGTGAGCTATGAGAAAGCGCCACGCTTCCCGAAGGGAGAAAGGCGGACAGGTATCCGGTAAGCGGCAGG
GTCGGAACAGGAGAGCGCACGAGGGAGCTTCCAGGGGGAAACGCCTGGTATCTTTATAGTCCTGTCGGGT
TTCGCCACCTCTGACTTGAGCGTCGATTTTTGTGATGCTCGTCAGGGGGGCGGAGCCTATGGAAAAACGC
CAGCAACGCGGCCTTTTTACGGTTCCTGGCCTTTTGCTGGCCTTTTGCTCACATGTTCTTTCCTGCGTTA
TCCCCTGATTCTGTGGATAACCGTATTACCGCCATGCATTAGTTAT
