>Addgene plasmid #114182 | ORAI1-YFP L273D-L276D | depositor partial sequence | sequence record 215513 | insert
GAGCTGGTTTAGTGAACCGTCAGATCCGCTAGCGCTACCGGACTCAGATCTCGAGATGCATCCGGAGCCC
GCCCCGCCCCCGAGCCGTAGCAGTCCCGAGCTTCCCCCAAGCGGCGGCAGCACCACCAGCGGCAGCCGCC
GGAGCCGCCGCCGCAGCGGGGACGGGGAGCCCCCGGGGGCCCCGCCACCGCCGCCGTCCGCCGTCACCTA
CCCGGACTGGATCGGCCAGAGTTACTCCGAGGTGATGAGCCTCAACGAGCACTCCATGCAGGCGCTGTCC
TGGCGCAAGCTCTACTTGAGCCGCGCCAAGCTTAAAGCCTCCAGCCGGACCTCGGCTCTGCTCTCCGGCT
TCGCCATGGTGGCAATGGTGGAGGTGCAGCTGGACGCTGACCACGACTACCCACCGGGGCTGCTCATCGC
CTTCAGTGCCTGCACCACAGTGCTGGTGGCTGTGCACCTGTTTGCGCTCATGATCAGCACCTGCATCCTG
CCCAACATCGAGGCGGTGAGCAACGTGCACAATCTCAACTCGGTCAAGGAGTCCCCCCATGAGCGCATGC
ACCGCCACATCGAGCTGGCCTGGGCCTTCTCCACCGTCATTGGCACGCTGCTCTTCCTAGCTGAGGTGGT
GCTGCTCTGCTGGGTCAAGTTCTTGCCCCTCAAGAAGCAGCCAGGCCAGCCAAGGCCCACCAGCAAGCCC
CCCGCCAGTGGCGCAGCAGCCAACGTCAGCACCAGCGGCATCACCCCGGGCCAGGCAGCTGCCATCGCCT
CGACCACCATCATGGTGCCCTTCGGCCTGATCTTTATCGTCTTCGCCGTCCACTTCTACCGCTCACTGGT
TAGCCATAAGACCGACCGACAGTTCCAGGAGGACAACGAGGACGCGGAGTTTGCCCGCTTACAGGACCAG
CTGGACCACAGAGGGGACCACCCCCTGACGCCCGGCAGCCACTATGCCCGAATTCTGCAGTCGACGGTAC
CGCGGGCCCGGGATCCACCGGTCGCCACCATGGTGAGCAAGGGCGAGGAGCTGTTCACCGGGGTGGTGCC
CATCCTGGTCGAGCTGGACGGCGACGTAAACGGCCACAA
